>Addgene plasmid #60193 | DYSF-Exon41-del | depositor full sequence | sequence record 96288 | DYSF-Exon41-del sequence 8575 bps
TCGCGCGTTTCGGTGATGACGGTGAAAACCTCTGACACATGCAGCTCCCGGAGACGGTCACAGCTTGTCT
GTAAGCGGATGCCGGGAGCAGACAAGCCCGTCAGGGCGCGTCAGCGGGTGTTGGCGGGTGTCGGGGCTGG
CTTAACTATGCGGCATCAGAGCAGATTGTACTGAGAGTGCACGAATTCGATATCGTTAACGGTACCACTA
GTACGCGTATGCTGAGGGTCTTCATCCTCTATGCCGAGAACGTCCACACACCCGACACCGACATCAGCGA
TGCCTACTGCTCCGCGGTGTTTGCAGGGGTGAAGAAGAGAACCAAAGTCATCAAGAACAGCGTGAACCCT
GTATGGAATGAGGGATTTGAATGGGACCTCAAGGGCATCCCCCTGGACCAGGGCTCTGAGCTTCATGTGG
TGGTCAAAGACCATGAGACGATGGGGAGGAACAGGTTCCTGGGGGAAGCCAAGGTCCCACTCCGAGAGGT
CCTCGCCACCCCTAGTCTGTCCGCCAGCTTCAATGCCCCCCTGCTGGACACCAAGAAGCAGCCCACAGGG
GCCTCGCTGGTCCTGCAGGTGTCCTACACACCGCTGCCTGGAGCTGTGCCCCTGTTCCCGCCCCCTACTC
CTCTGGAGCCCTCCCCGACTCTGCCTGACCTGGATGTAGTGGCAGACACAGGAGGAGAGGAAGACACAGA
GGACCAGGGACTCACTGGAGATGAGGCGGAGCCATTCCTGGATCAAAGCGGAGGCCCGGGGGCTCCCACC
ACCCCAAGGAAACTACCTTCACGTCCTCCGCCCCACTACCCCGGGATCAAAAGAAAGCGAAGTGCGCCTA
CATCTAGAAAGCTGCTGTCAGACAAACCGCAGGATTTCCAGATCAGGGTCCAGGTGATCGAGGGGCGCCA
GCTGCCGGGGGTGAACATCAAGCCTGTGGTCAAGGTTACCGCTGCAGGGCAGACCAAGCGGACGCGGATC
CACAAGGGAAACAGCCCACTCTTCAATGAGACTCTTTTCTTCAACTTGTTTGACTCTCCTGGGGAGCTGT
TTGATGAGCCCATCTTTATCACGGTGGTAGACTCTCGTTCTCTCAGGACAGATGCTCTCCTCGGGGAGTT
CCGGATGGACGTGGGCACCATTTACAGAGAGCCCCGGCACGCCTATCTCAGGAAGTGGCTGCTGCTCTCA
GACCCTGATGACTTCTCTGCTGGGGCCAGAGGCTACCTGAAAACAAGCCTTTGTGTGCTGGGGCCTGGGG
ACGAAGCGCCTCTGGAGAGAAAAGACCCCTCTGAAGACAAGGAGGACATTGAAAGCAACCTGCTCCGGCC
CACAGGCGTAGCCCTGCGAGGAGCCCACTTCTGCCTGAAGGTCTTCCGGGCCGAGGACTTGCCGCAGATG
GACGATGCCGTGATGGACAACGTGAAACAGATCTTTGGCTTCGAGAGTAACAAGAAGAACTTGGTGGACC
CCTTTGTGGAGGTCAGCTTTGCGGGGAAAATGCTGTGCAGCAAGATCTTGGAGAAGACGGCCAACCCTCA
GTGGAACCAGAACATCACACTGCCTGCCATGTTTCCCTCCATGTGCGAAAAAATGAGGATTCGTATCATA
GACTGGGACCGCCTGACTCACAATGACATCGTGGCTACCACCTACCTGAGTATGTCGAAAATCTCTGCCC
CTGGAGGAGAAATAGAAGAGGAGCCTGCAGGTGCTGTCAAGCCTTCGAAAGCCTCAGACTTGGATGACTA
CCTGGGCTTCCTCCCCACTTTTGGGCCCTGCTACATCAACCTCTATGGCAGTCCCAGAGAGTTCACAGGC
TTCCCAGACCCCTACACAGAGCTCAACACAGGCAAGGGGGAAGGTGTGGCTTATCGTGGCCGGCTTCTGC
TCTCCCTGGAGACCAAGCTGGTGGAGCACAGTGAACAGAAGGTGGAGGACCTTCCTGCGGATGACATCCT
CCGGGTGGAGAAGTACCTTAGGAGGCGCAAGTACTCCCTGTTTGCGGCCTTCTACTCAGCCACCATGCTG
CAGGATGTGGATGATGCCATCCAGTTTGAGGTCAGCATCGGGAACTACGGGAACAAGTTCGACATGACCT
GCCTGCCGCTGGCCTCCACCACTCAGTACAGCCGTGCAGTCTTTGACGGGTGCCACTACTACTACCTACC
CTGGGGTAACGTGAAACCTGTGGTGGTGCTGTCATCCTACTGGGAGGACATCAGCCATAGAATCGAGACT
CAGAACCAGCTGCTTGGGATTGCTGACCGGCTGGAAGCTGGCCTGGAGCAGGTCCACCTGGCCCTGAAGG
CGCAGTGCTCCACGGAGGACGTGGACTCGCTGGTGGCTCAGCTGACGGATGAGCTCATCGCAGGCTGCAG
CCAGCCTCTGGGTGACATCCATGAGACACCCTCTGCCACCCACCTGGACCAGTACCTGTACCAGCTGCGC
ACCCATCACCTGAGCCAAATCACTGAGGCTGCCCTGGCCCTGAAGCTCGGCCACAGTGAGCTCCCTGCAG
CTCTGGAGCAGGCGGAGGACTGGCTCCTGCGTCTGCGTGCCCTGGCAGAGGAGCCCCAGAACAGCCTGCC
GGACATCGTCATCTGGATGCTGCAGGGAGACAAGCGTGTGGCATACCAGCGGGTGCCCGCCCACCAAGTC
CTCTTCTCCCGGCGGGGTGCCAACTACTGTGGCAAGAATTGTGGGAAGCTACAGACAATCTTTCTGAAAT
ATCCGATGGAGAAGGTGCCTGGCGCCCGGATGCCAGTGCAGATACGGGTCAAGCTGTGGTTTGGGCTCTC
TGTGGATGAGAAGGAGTTCAACCAGTTTGCTGAGGGGAAGCTGTCTGTCTTTGCTGAAACCTATGAGAAC
GAGACTAAGTTGGCCCTTGTTGGGAACTGGGGCACAACGGGCCTCACCTACCCCAAGTTTTCTGACGTCA
CGGGCAAGATCAAGCTACCCAAGGACAGCTTCCGCCCCTCGGCCGGCTGGACCTGGGCTGGAGATTGGTT
CGTGTGTCCGGAGAAGACTCTGCTCCATGACATGGACGCCGGTCACCTGAGCTTCGTGGAAGAGGTGTTT
GAGAACCAGACCCGGCTTCCCGGAGGCCAGTGGATCTACATGAGTGACAACTACACCGATGTGAACGGGG
AGAAGGTGCTTCCCAAGGATGACATTGAGTGCCCACTGGGCTGGAAGTGGGAAGATGAGGAATGGTCCAC
AGACCTCAACCGGGCTGTCGATGAGCAAGGCTGGGAGTATAGCATCACCATCCCCCCGGAGCGGAAGCCG
AAGCACTGGGTCCCTGCTGAGAAGATGTACTACACACACCGACGGCGGCGCTGGGTGCGCCTGCGCAGGA
GGGATCTCAGCCAAATGGAAGCACTGAAAAGGCACAGGCAGGCGGAGGCGGAGGGCGAGGGCTGGGAGTA
CGCCTCTCTTTTTGGCTGGAAGTTCCACCTCGAGTACCGCAAGACAGATGCCTTCCGCCGCCGCCGCTGG
CGCCGTCGCATGGAGCCACTGGAGAAGACGGGGCCTGCAGCTGTGTTTGCCCTTGAGGGGGCCCTGGGCG
GCGTGATGGATGACAAGAGTGAAGATTCCATGTCCGTCTCCACCTTGAGCTTCGGTGTGAACAGACCCAC
GATTTCCTGCATATTCGACTATGGGAACCGCTACCATCTACGCTGCTACATGTACCAGGCCCGGGACCTG
GCTGCGATGGACAAGGACTCTTTTTCTGATCCCTATGCCATCGTCTCCTTCCTGCACCAGAGCCAGAAGA
CGGTGGTGGTGAAGAACACCCTTAACCCCACCTGGGACCAGACGCTCATCTTCTACGAGATCGAGATCTT
TGGCGAGCCGGCCACAGTTGCTGAGCAACCGCCCAGCATTGTGGTGGAGCTGTACGACCATGACACTTAT
GGTGCAGACGAGTTTATGGGTCGCTGCATCTGTCAACCGAGTCTGGAACGGATGCCACGGCTGGCCTGGT
TCCCACTGACGAGGGGCAGCCAGCCGTCGGGGGAGCTGCTGGCCTCTTTTGAGCTCATCCAGAGAGAGAA
GCCGGCCATCCACCATATTCCTGGTTTTGAGGTGCAGGAGACATCAAGGATCCTGGATGAGTCTGAGGAC
ACAGACCTGCCCTACCCACCACCCCAGAGGGAGGCCAACATCTACATGGTTCCTCAGAACATCAAGCCAG
CGCTCCAGCGTACCGCCATCGAGATCCTGGCATGGGGCCTGCGGAACATGAAGAGTTACCAGCTGGCCAA
CATCTCCTCCCCCAGCCTCGTGGTAGAGTGTGGGGGCCAGACGGTGCAGTCCTGTGTCATCAGGAACCTC
CGGAAGAACCCCAACTTTGACATCTGCACCCTCTTCATGGAAGTGATGCTGCCCAGGGAGGAGCTCTACT
GCCCCCCCATCACCGTCAAGGTCATCGATAACCGCCAGTTTGGCCGCCGGCCTGTGGTGGGCCAGTGTAC
CATCCGCTCCCTGGAGAGCTTCCTGTGTGACCCCTACTCGGCGGAGAGTCCATCCCCACAGGGTGGCCCA
GACGATGTGAGCCTACTCAGTCCTGGGGAAGACGTGCTCATCGACATTGATGACAAGGAGCCCCTCATCC
CCATCCAGGTCTATGACACACAGCTGGAGAATGTGGAGGCCTTTGAGGGCCTGTCTGACTTTTGTAACAC
CTTCAAGCTGTACCGGGGCAAGACGCAGGAGGAGACAGAAGATCCATCTGTGATTGGTGAATTTAAGGGC
CTCTTCAAAATTTATCCCCTCCCAGAAGACCCAGCCATCCCCATGCCCCCAAGACAGTTCCACCAGCTGG
CCGCCCAGGGACCCCAGGAGTGCTTGGTCCGTATCTACATTGTCCGAGCATTTGGCCTGCAGCCCAAGGA
CCCCAATGGAAAGTGTGATCCTTACATCAAGATCTCCATAGGGAAGAAATCAGTGAGTGACCAGGATAAC
TACATCCCCTGCACGCTGGAGCCCGTATTTGGAAAGATGTTCGAGCTGACCTGCACTCTGCCTCTGGAGA
AGGACCTAAAGATCACTCTCTATGACTATGACCTCCTCTCCAAGGACGAAAAGATCGGTGAGACGGTCGT
CGACCTGGAGAACAGGCTGCTGTCCAAGTTTGGGGCTCGCTGTGGACTCCCACAGACCTACTGTGTCTCT
GGACCGAACCAGTGGCGGGACCAGCTCCGCCCCTCCCAGCTCCTCCACCTCTTCTGCCAGCAGCATAGAG
TCAAGGCACCTGTGTACCGGACAGACCGTGTAATGTTTCAGGATAAAGAATATTCCATTGAAGAGATAGA
GGCTGGCAGGATCCCAAACCCACACCTGGGCCCAGTGGAGGAGCGTCTGGCTCTGCATGTGCTTCAGCAG
CAGGGCCTGGTCCCGGAGCACGTGGAGTCACGGCCCCTCTACAGCCCCCTGCAGCCAGACATCGAGCAGG
GGAAGCTGCAGATGTGGGTCGACCTATTTCCGAAGGCCCTGGGGCGGCCTGGACCTCCCTTCAACATCAC
CCCACGGAGAGCCAGAAGGTTTTTCCTGCGTTGTATTATCTGGAATACCAGAGATGTGATCCTGGATGAC
CTGAGCCTCACGGGGGAGAAGATGAGCGACATTTATGTGAAAGGTTGGATGATTGGCTTTGAAGAACACA
AGCAAAAGACAGACGTGCATTATCGTTCCCTGGGAGGTGAAGGCAACTTCAACTGGAGGTTCATTTTCCC
CTTCGACTACCTGCCAGCTGAGCAAGTCTGTACCATTGCCAAGAAGGATGCCTTCTGGAGGCTGGACAAG
ACTGAGAGCAAAATCCCAGCACGAGTGGTGTTCCAGATCTGGGACAATGACAAGTTCTCCTTTGATGATT
TTCTGGGCTCCCTGCAGCTCGATCTCAACCGCATGCCCAAGCCAGCCAAGACAGCCAAGAAGTGCTCCTT
GGACCAGCTGGATGATGCTTTCCACCCAGAATGGTTTGTGTCCCTTTTTGAGCAGAAAACAGTGAAGGGC
TGGTGGCCCTGTGTAGCAGAAGAGGGTGAGAAGAAAATACTGGCGGGCAAGCTGGAAATGACCTTGGAGA
TTGTAGCAGAGAGTGAGCATGAGGAGCGGCCTGCTGGCCAGGGCCGGGATGAGCCCAACATGAACCCTAA
GCTTGAGGACCCAAGGCGCCCCGACACCTCCTTCCTGTGGTTTACCTCCCCATACAAGACCATGAAGTTC
ATCCTGTGGCGGCGTTTCCGGTGGGCCATCATCCTCTTCATCATCCTCTTCATCCTGCTGCTGTTCCTGG
CCATCTTCATCTACGCCTTCCCGAACTATGCTGCCATGAAGCTGGTGAAGCCCTTCAGCTGATGATCACC
ATGGCATATGGCTAGCGCGGCCGCCATGGTCATAGCTGTTTCCTGTGTGAAATTGTTATCCGCTCACAAT
TCCACACAACATACGAGCCGGAAGCATAAAGTGTAAAGCCTGGGGTGCCTAATGAGTGAGCTAACTCACA
TTAATTGCGTTGCGCTCACTGCCCGCTTTCCAGTCGGGAAACCTGTCGTGCCAGCTGCATTAATGAATCG
GCCAACGCGCGGGGAGAGGCGGTTTGCGTATTGGGCGCTCTTCCGCTTCCTCGCTCACTGACTCGCTGCG
CTCGGTCGTTCGGCTGCGGCGAGCGGTATCAGCTCACTCAAAGGCGGTAATACGGTTATCCACAGAATCA
GGGGATAACGCAGGAAAGAACATGTGAGCAAAAGGCCAGCAAAAGGCCAGGAACCGTAAAAAGGCCGCGT
TGCTGGCGTTTTTCCATAGGCTCCGCCCCCCTGACGAGCATCACAAAAATCGACGCTCAAGTCAGAGGTG
GCGAAACCCGACAGGACTATAAAGATACCAGGCGTTTCCCCCTGGAAGCTCCCTCGTGCGCTCTCCTGTT
CCGACCCTGCCGCTTACCGGATACCTGTCCGCCTTTCTCCCTTCGGGAAGCGTGGCGCTTTCTCATAGCT
CACGCTGTAGGTATCTCAGTTCGGTGTAGGTCGTTCGCTCCAAGCTGGGCTGTGTGCACGAACCCCCCGT
TCAGCCCGACCGCTGCGCCTTATCCGGTAACTATCGTCTTGAGTCCAACCCGGTAAGACACGACTTATCG
CCACTGGCAGCAGCCACTGGTAACAGGATTAGCAGAGCGAGGTATGTAGGCGGTGCTACAGAGTTCTTGA
AGTGGTGGCCTAACTACGGCTACACTAGAAGAACAGTATTTGGTATCTGCGCTCTGCTGAAGCCAGTTAC
CTTCGGAAAAAGAGTTGGTAGCTCTTGATCCGGCAAACAAACCACCGCTGGTAGCGGTGGTTTTTTTGTT
TGCAAGCAGCAGATTACGCGCAGAAAAAAAGGATCTCAAGAAGATCCTTTGATCTTTTCTACGGGGTCTG
ACGCTCAGTGGAACGAAAACTCACGTTAAGGGATTTTGGTCATGAGATTATCAAAAAGGATCTTCACCTA
GATCCTTTTAAATTAAAAATGAAGTTTTAAATCAATCTAAAGTATATATGAGTAAACTTGGTCTGACAGT
TAGAAAAACTCATCGAGCATCAAATGAAACTGCAATTTATTCATATCAGGATTATCAATACCATATTTTT
GAAAAAGCCGTTTCTGTAATGAAGGAGAAAACTCACCGAGGCAGTTCCATAGGATGGCAAGATCCTGGTA
TCGGTCTGCGATTCCGACTCGTCCAACATCAATACAACCTATTAATTTCCCCTCGTCAAAAATAAGGTTA
TCAAGTGAGAAATCACCATGAGTGACGACTGAATCCGGTGAGAATGGCAAAAGTTTATGCATTTCTTTCC
AGACTTGTTCAACAGGCCAGCCATTACGCTCGTCATCAAAATCACTCGCATCAACCAAACCGTTATTCAT
TCGTGATTGCGCCTGAGCGAGACGAAATACGCGATCGCTGTTAAAAGGACAATTACAAACAGGAATCGAA
TGCAACCGGCGCAGGAACACTGCCAGCGCATCAACAATATTTTCACCTGAATCAGGATATTCTTCTAATA
CCTGGAATGCTGTTTTCCCAGGGATCGCAGTGGTGAGTAACCATGCATCATCAGGAGTACGGATAAAATG
CTTGATGGTCGGAAGAGGCATAAATTCCGTCAGCCAGTTTAGTCTGACCATCTCATCTGTAACATCATTG
GCAACGCTACCTTTGCCATGTTTCAGAAACAACTCTGGCGCATCGGGCTTCCCATACAATCGATAGATTG
TCGCACCTGATTGCCCGACATTATCGCGAGCCCATTTATACCCATATAAATCAGCATCCATGTTGGAATT
TAATCGCGGCCTAGAGCAAGACGTTTCCCGTTGAATATGGCTCATACTCTTCCTTTTTCAATATTATTGA
AGCATTTATCAGGGTTATTGTCTCATGAGCGGATACATATTTGAATGTATTTAGAAAAATAAACAAATAG
GGGTTCCGCGCACATTTCCCCGAAAAGTGCCACCTGACGTCTAAGAAACCATTATTATCATGACATTAAC
CTATAAAAATAGGCGTATCACGAGGCCCTTTCGTC
Features (pLannotate 1.2.2; 10 found; start..end, strand, type, name):
    137..182     +  misc_feature   bom (fragment): basis of mobility region from pBR322
    219..6359    +  CDS            DYSF: DYSF_HUMAN - Also known as FER1L1. Experimental evidence at protein level: Swiss-Prot protein existence level 1. Key calcium ion sensor involved in the Ca(2+)-triggered synaptic vesicle-plasma membrane fusion. Plays a role in the sarcolemma repair mechanism of both skeletal muscle and cardiomyocytes that permits rapid resealing of membranes disrupted by mechanical stress (By similarity). From Homo sapiens (Human).
   6423..6439    -  protein_bind   lac operator: The lac repressor binds to the lac operator to inhibit transcription in E. coli. This inhibition can be relieved by adding lactose or isopropyl-β-D-thiogalactopyranoside (IPTG). lac repressor encoded by lacI
   6447..6477    -  promoter       lac promoter: promoter for the E. coli lac operon
   6492..6513    -  protein_bind   CAP binding site: CAP binding activates transcription in the presence of cAMP. E. coli catabolite activator protein
   6526..6618    -  CDS            lacI (fragment): lac repressor; lacI; The lac repressor binds to the lac operator to inhibit transcription in E. coli. This inhibition can be relieved by adding lactose or isopropyl-β-D-thiogalactopyranoside (IPTG).
   6801..7389    -  rep_origin     ori: high-copy-number ColE1/pMB1/pBR322/pUC origin of replication
   7560..8375    -  CDS            KanR: aminoglycoside phosphotransferase; aph(3')-Ia; confers resistance to kanamycin in bacteria or G418 (Geneticin®) in eukaryotes
   8376..8480    -  promoter       AmpR promoter: bla
   8575..35      +  CDS            rop (fragment) (across the origin): Rop protein, which maintains plasmids at low copy number; rop
