[The description below was written by a language model from this plasmid's Addgene catalogue record and pLannotate feature annotations shown in this document.]
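Description:
DYSF-Exon41-del is a bacterial cloning plasmid built on the pUC57-Kan backbone that carries a synthesized human dysferlin (DYSF) coding sequence from which exon 41 has been removed. According to the record, the deletion preserves the open reading frame, so the insert encodes an internally shortened dysferlin rather than a truncated one. The insert is about 6.2 kb within a total plasmid size of 8,575 bp, and the feature table annotates the DYSF coding region as a single continuous forward-strand CDS occupying most of the construct.

The plasmid is maintained in E. coli through a high-copy ColE1/pUC-type origin of replication and is selected with kanamycin, conferred by an aminoglycoside phosphotransferase gene (aph(3')-Ia) driven by the bla (AmpR) promoter. The remaining annotations are backbone remnants typical of pUC-derived vectors: a lac promoter with its operator and CAP binding site, plus short fragments of lacI, rop and the pBR322 bom region. The lac promoter lies downstream of the dysferlin CDS, on the opposite strand and reading back toward it, so it would not produce sense DYSF transcripts. No eukaryotic promoter, polyadenylation signal, epitope tag or reporter is annotated. The construct therefore appears to be a storage and subcloning source for the cDNA rather than an expression vector.

Dysferlin is a calcium-sensing protein involved in resealing the sarcolemma of skeletal and cardiac muscle cells after mechanical damage, and the gene's aliases in the record reflect its link to limb-girdle muscular dystrophy 2B and Miyoshi myopathy. The record does not state a specific application. An in-frame single-exon deletion of this kind would suit transfer into expression vectors to test whether dysferlin lacking the exon 41-encoded segment remains functional.
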