Addgene plasmid #60193: DYSF-Exon41-del
Purpose: Plasmid contains human dysferlin with exon 41 deleted. Deletion maintains the open reading frame.
Depositing lab: Jain Foundation.
Backbone
  Vector backbone: pUC57-Kan
  Backbone size w/o insert (bp): 2363
  Total vector size (bp): 8575
  Vector type: cloning vector
Growth in bacteria
  Bacterial resistance: Kanamycin, 50 μg/mL
  Growth temperature: 37°C
  Growth strain: Top10
  Copy number: Unknown
Gene/Insert
  Gene/Insert name: Dysferlin (alt name: DYSF)
  Species: H. sapiens (human)
  Insert size (bp): 6212
  Mutation: Exon 41 has been deleted
  Entrez Gene: DYSF (a.k.a. FER1L1, LGMD2B, LGMDR2, MMD1)
  Cloning method: Unknown
  Sequencing primers: 5′ gagcagattgtactgagagtgcacg; 3′ M13pUC-rev
Resource information
  A portion of this plasmid was derived from a plasmid made by: The human dysferlin insert was synthesized by Genewiz
Terms and licenses: Academic/Nonprofit Terms; Industry Terms: Not Available to Industry
How to cite: DYSF-Exon41-del was a gift from Jain Foundation (Addgene plasmid # 60193 ; http://n2t.net/addgene:60193 ; RRID:Addgene_60193)
