>Addgene plasmid #60193 | DYSF-Exon41-del | addgene partial sequence | sequence record 98310 | pRSII-F1 5'-CGGCATCAGAGCAGATTGTAC-3'
ACGGTACCACTAGTACGCGTATGCTGAGGGTCTTCATCCTCTATGCCGAGAACGTCCACACACCCGACAC
CGACATCAGCGATGCCTACTGCTCCGCGGTGTTTGCAGGGGTGAAGAAGAGAACCAAAGTCATCAAGAAC
AGCGTGAACCCTGTATGGAATGAGGGATTTGAATGGGACCTCAAGGGCATCCCCCTGGACCAGGGCTCTG
AGCTTCATGTGGTGGTCAAAGACCATGAGACGATGGGGAGGAACAGGTTCCTGGGGGAAGCCAAGGTCCC
ACTCCGAGAGGTCCTCGCCACCCCTAGTCTGTCCGCCAGCTTCAATGCCCCCCTGCTGGACACCAAGAAG
CAGCCCACAGGGGCCTCGCTGGTCCTGCAGGTGTCCTACACACCGCTGCCTGGAGCTGTGCCCCTGTTCC
CGCCCCCTACTCCTCTGGAGCCCTCCCCGACTCTGCCTGACCTGGATGTAGTGGCAGACACAGGAGGAGA
GGAAGACACAGAGGACCAGGGACTCACTGGAGATGAGGCGGAGCCATTCCTGGATCAAAGCGGAGGCCCG
GGGGCTCCCACCACCCCAAGGAAACTACCTTCACGTCCTCCGCCCCACTACCCCGGGATCAAAAGAAAGC
GAAGTGCGCCTACATCTAGAAAGCTGCTGTCAGA
