>Addgene plasmid #60193 | DYSF-Exon41-del | addgene partial sequence | sequence record 98705 | M13pUC-Rev 5'-AGCGGATAACAATTTCACACAGG-3'
GCCATATGCCATGGTGATCATCAGCTGAAGGGCTTCACCAGCTTCATGGCAGCATAGTTCGGGAAGGCGT
AGATGAAGATGGCCAGGAACAGCAGCAGGATGAAGAGGATGATGAAGAGGATGATGGCCCACCGGAAACG
CCGCCACAGGATGAACTTCATGGTCTTGTATGGGGAGGTAAACCACAGGAAGGAGGTGTCGGGGCGCCTT
GGGTCCTCAAGCTTAGGGTTCATGTTGGGCTCATCCCGGCCCTGGCCAGCAGGCCGCTCCTCATGCTCAC
TCTCTGCTACAATCTCCAAGGTCATTTCCAGCTTGCCCGCCAGTATTTTCTTCTCACCCTCTTCTGCTAC
ACAGGGCCACCAGCCCTTCACTGTTTTCTGCTCAAAAAGGGACACAAACCATTCTGGGTGGAAAGCATCA
TCCAGCTGGTCCAAGGAGCACTTCTTGGCTGTCTTGGCTGGCTTGGGCATGCGGTTGAGATCGAGCTGCA
GGGAGCCCAGAAAATCATCAAAGGAGAACTTGTCATTGTCCCAGATCTGGAACACCACTCGTGCTGGGAT
TTTGCTCTCAGTCTTGTCCAGCCTCCAGAAGGCATCCTTCTTGGCAATGGTACAGACTTGCTCAGCTGGC
AGGTAGTCGAAGGGGAAAATGAACCTCCAGTTGAAGTTGCCTTCACCTCCCAGGGAACGATAATGCACGT
CTGTCTTTTGCTTGTGTTCTTCAAAGCCAATCATCCAACCTTTCACATAAATGTCGCTCATCTTCTCCCC
CGTGAGGCTCAGGTCATCCAGGATCACATCTCTGGTATTCCAGATAATACAACGCAGGAA
